>Addgene plasmid #204197 | pCDNA3-SREBP-1 (A341; A1171) | addgene full sequence | sequence record 410542 | Addgene NGS Result
CTTT
[37 nt withheld, positions 5-41]
ACCCTATCTCGGTCTATTCTTTTGATTTATAAGGGATTTTGCCGATTTCGGCCTATTGGTTAAAAAATGA
GCTGATTTAACAAAAATTTAACGCGAATTAATTCTGTGGAATGTGTGTCAGTTAGGGTGTGGAAAGTCCC
CAGGCTCCCCAGCAGGCAGAAGTATGCAAAGCATGCATCTCAATTAGTCAGCAACCAGGTGTGGAAAGTC
CCCAGGCTCCCCAGCAGGCAGAAGTATGCAAAGCATGCATCTCAATTAGTCAGCAACCATAGTCCCGCCC
CTAACTCCGCCCATCCCGCCCCTAACTCCGCCCAGTTCCGCCCATTCTCCGCCCCATGGCTGACTAATTT
TTTTTATTTATGCAGAGGCCGAGGCCGCCTCTGCCTCTGAGCTATTCCAGAAGTAGTGAGGAGGCTTTTT
TGGAGGCCTAGGCTTTTGCAAAAAGCTCCCGGGAGCTTGTATATCCATTTTCGGATCTGATCAAGAGACA
GGATGAGGATCGTTTCGCATGATTGAACAAGATGGATTGCACGCAGGTTCTCCGGCCGCTTGGGTGGAGA
GGCTATTCGGCTATGACTGGGCACAACAGACAATCGGCTGCTCTGATGCCGCCGTGTTCCGGCTGTCAGC
GCAGGGGCGCCCGGTTCTTTTTGTCAAGACCGACCTGTCCGGTGCCCTGAATGAACTGCAGGACGAGGCA
GCGCGGCTATCGTGGCTGGCCACGACGGGCGTTCCTTGCGCAGCTGTGCTCGACGTTGTCACTGAAGCGG
GAAGGGACTGGCTGCTATTGGGCGAAGTGCCGGGGCAGGATCTCCTGTCATCTCACCTTGCTCCTGCCGA
GAAAGTATCCATCATGGCTGATGCAATGCGGCGGCTGCATACGCTTGATCCGGCTACCTGCCCATTCGAC
CACCAAGCGAAACATCGCATCGAGCGAGCACGTACTCGGATGGAAGCCGGTCTTGTCGATCAGGATGATC
TGGACGAAGAGCATCAGGGGCTCGCGCCAGCCGAACTGTTCGCCAGGCTCAAGGCGCGCATGCCCGACGG
CGAGGATCTCGTCGTGACCCATGGCGATGCCTGCTTGCCGAATATCATGGTGGAAAATGGCCGCTTTTCT
GGATTCATCGACTGTGGCCGGCTGGGTGTGGCGGACCGCTATCAGGACATAGCGTTGGCTACCCGTGATA
TTGCTGAAGAGCTTGGCGGCGAATGGGCTGACCGCTTCCTCGTGCTTTACGGTATCGCCGCTCCCGATTC
GCAGCGCATCGCCTTCTATCGCCTTCTTGACGAGTTCTTCTGAGCGGGACTCTGGGGTTCGAAATGACCG
ACCAAGCGACGCCCAACCTGCCATCACGAGATTTCGATTCCACCGCCGCCTTCTATGAAAGGTTGGGCTT
CGGAATCGTTTTCCGGGACGCCGGCTGGATGATCCTCCAGCGCGGGGATCTCATGCTGGAGTTCTTCGCC
CACCCCAACTTGTTTATTGCAGCTTATAATGGTTACAAATAAAGCAATAGCATCACAAATTTCACAAATA
AAGCATTTTTTTCACTGCATTCTAGTTGTGGTTTGTCCAAACTCATCAATGTATCTTATCATGTCTGTAT
ACCGTCGACCTCTAGCTAGAGCTTGGCGTAATCATGGTCATAGCTGTTTCCTGTGTGAAATTGTTATCCG
CTCACAATTCCACACAACATACGAGCCGGAAGCATAAAGTGTAAAGCCTGGGGTGCCTAATGAGTGAGCT
AACTCACATTAATTGCGTTGCGCTCACTGCCCGCTTTCCAGTCGGGAAACCTGTCGTGCCAGCTGCATTA
ATGAATCGGCCAACGCGCGGGGAGAGGCGGTTTGCGTATTGGGCGCTCTTCCGCTTCCTCGCTCACTGAC
TCGCTGCGCTCGGTCGTTCGGCTGCGGCGAGCGGTATCAGCTCACTCAAAGGCGGTAATACGGTTATCCA
CAGAATCAGGGGATAACGCAGGAAAGAACATGTGAGCAAAAGGCCAGCAAAAGGCCAGGAACCGTAAAAA
GGCCGCGTTGCTGGCGTTTTTCCATAGGCTCCGCCCCCCTGACGAGCATCACAAAAATCGACGCTCAAGT
CAGAGGTGGCGAAACCCGACAGGACTATAAAGATACCAGGCGTTTCCCCCTGGAAGCTCCCTCGTGCGCT
CTCCTGTTCCGACCCTGCCGCTTACCGGATACCTGTCCGCCTTTCTCCCTTCGGGAAGCGTGGCGCTTTC
TCATAGCTCACGCTGTAGGTATCTCAGTTCGGTGTAGGTCGTTCGCTCCAAGCTGGGCTGTGTGCACGAA
CCCCCCGTTCAGCCCGACCGCTGCGCCTTATCCGGTAACTATCGTCTTGAGTCCAACCCGGTAAGACACG
ACTTATCGCCACTGGCAGCAGCCACTGGTAACAGGATTAGCAGAGCGAGGTATGTAGGCGGTGCTACAGA
GTTCTTGAAGTGGTGGCCTAACTACGGCTACACTAGAAGAACAGTATTTGGTATCTGCGCTCTGCTGAAG
CCAGTTACCTTCGGAAAAAGAGTTGGTAGCTCTTGATCCGGCAAACAAACCACCGCTGGTAGCGGTGGTT
TTTTTGTTTGCAAGCAGCAGATTACGCGCAGAAAAAAAGGATCTCAAGAAGATCCTTTGATCTTTTCTAC
GGGGTCTGACGCTCAGTGGAACGAAAACTCACGTTAAGGGATTTTGGTCATGAGATTATCAAAAAGGATC
TTCACCTAGATCCTTTTAAATTAAAAATGAAGTTTTAAATCAATCTAAAGTATATATGAGTAAACTTGGT
CTGACAGTTACCAATGCTTAATCAGTGAGGCACCTATCTCAGCGATCTGTCTATTTCGTTCATCCATAGT
TGCCTGACTCCCCGTCGTGTAGATAACTACGATACGGGAGGGCTTACCATCTGGCCCCAGTGCTGCAATG
ATACCGCGAGACCCACGCTCACCGGCTCCAGATTTATCAGCAATAAACCAGCCAGCCGGAAGGGCCGAGC
GCAGAAGTGGTCCTGCAACTTTATCCGCCTCCATCCAGTCTATTAATTGTTGCCGGGAAGCTAGAGTAAG
TAGTTCGCCAGTTAATAGTTTGCGCAACGTTGTTGCCATTGCTACAGGCATCGTGGTGTCACGCTCGTCG
TTTGGTATGGCTTCATTCAGCTCCGGTTCCCAACGATCAAGGCGAGTTACATGATCCCCCATGTTGTGCA
AAAAAGCGGTTAGCTCCTTCGGTCCTCCGATCGTTGTCAGAAGTAAGTTGGCCGCAGTGTTATCACTCAT
GGTTATGGCAGCACTGCATAATTCTCTTACTGTCATGCCATCCGTAAGATGCTTTTCTGTGACTGGTGAG
TACTCAACCAAGTCATTCTGAGAATAGTGTATGCGGCGACCGAGTTGCTCTTGCCCGGCGTCAATACGGG
ATAATACCGCGCCACATAGCAGAACTTTAAAAGTGCTCATCATTGGAAAACGTTCTTCGGGGCGAAAACT
CTCAAGGATCTTACCGCTGTTGAGATCCAGTTCGATGTAACCCACTCGTGCACCCAACTGATCTTCAGCA
TCTTTTACTTTCACCAGCGTTTCTGGGTGAGCAAAAACAGGAAGGCAAAATGCCGCAAAAAAGGGAATAA
GGGCGACACGGAAATGTTGAATACTCATACTCTTCCTTTTTCAATATTATTGAAGCATTTATCAGGGTTA
TTGTCTCATGAGCGGATACATATTTGAATGTATTTAGAAAAATAAACAAATAGGGGTTCCGCGCACATTT
CCCCGAAAAGTGCCACCTGACGTCGACGGATCGGGAGATCTCCCGATCCCCTATGGTGCACTCTCAGTAC
AATCTGCTCTGATGCCGCATAGTTAAGCCAGTATCTGCTCCCTGCTTGTGTGTTGGAGGTCGCTGAGTAG
TGCGCGAGCAAAATTTAAGCTACAACAAGGCAAGGCTTGACCGACAATTGCATGAAGAATCTGCTTAGGG
TTAGGCGTTTTGCGCTGCTTCGCGATGTACGGGCCAGATATACGCGTTGACATTGATTATTGACTAGTTA
TTAATAGTAATCAATTACGGGGTCATTAGTTCATAGCCCATATATGGAGTTCCGCGTTACATAACTTACG
GTAAATGGCCCGCCTGGCTGACCGCCCAACGACCCCCGCCCATTGACGTCAATAATGACGTATGTTCCCA
TAGTAACGCCAATAGGGACTTTCCATTGACGTCAATGGGTGGAGTATTTACGGTAAACTGCCCACTTGGC
AGTACATCAAGTGTATCATATGCCAAGTACGCCCCCTATTGACGTCAATGACGGTAAATGGCCCGCCTGG
CATTATGCCCAGTACATGACCTTATGGGACTTTCCTACTTGGCAGTACATCTACGTATTAGTCATCGCTA
TTACCATGGTGATGCGGTTTTGGCAGTACATCAATGGGCGTGGATAGCGGTTTGACTCACGGGGATTTCC
AAGTCTCCACCCCATTGACGTCAATGGGAGTTTGTTTTGGCACCAAAATCAACGGGACTTTCCAAAATGT
CGTAACAACTCCGCCCCATTGACGCAAATGGGCGGTAGGCGTGTACGGTGGGAGGTCTATATAAGCAGAG
CTCTCTGGCTAACTAGAGAACCCACTGCTTACTGGCTTATCGAAATTAATACGACTCACTATAGGGAGAC
CCAAGCTGGCTAGCGGATCCGCCACCATGGCCTCTATGACCGGCGGCCAGCAAATGGGTATGGCCTCTAT
GACCGGCGGCCAGCAAATGGGAGCATCGATGGACGAGCCACCCTTCAGCGAGGCGGCTTTGGAGCAGGCG
CTGGGCGAGCCGTGCGATCTGGACGCGGCGCTGCTGACCGACATCGAAGGTGAAGTCGGCGCGGGGAGGG
GTAGGGCCAACGGCCTGGACGCCCCAAGGGCGGGCGCAGATCGCGGAGCTATGGATTGCACTTTCGAAGA
CATGCTTCAGCTTATCAACAACCAAGACAGTGACTTCCCTGGCCTATTTGACCCACCCTATGCTGGGAGT
GGGGCAGGGGGCACAGACCCTGCCAGCCCCGATACCAGCTCCCCAGGCAGCTTGTCTCCACCTCCTGCCA
CATTGAGCTCCTCTCTTGAAGCCTTCCTGAGCGGGCCGCAGGCAGCGCCCTCACCCCTGTCCCCTCCCCA
GCCTGCACCCACTCCATTGAAGATGTACCCGTCCATGCCCGCTTTCTCCCCTGGGCCTGGTATCAAGGAA
GAGTCAGTGCCACTGAGCATCCTGCAGACCCCCACCCCACAGCCCCTGCCAGGGGCCCTCCTGCCACAGA
GCTTCCCAGCCCCAGCCCCACCGCAGTTCAGCTCCACCCCTGTGTTAGGCTACCCCAGCCCTCCGGGAGG
CTTCTCTACAGGAAGCCCTCCCGGGAACACCCAGCAGCCGCTGCCTGGCCTGCCACTGGCTTCCCCGCCA
GGGGTCCCGCCCGTCTCCTTGCACACCCAGGTCCAGAGTGTGGTCCCCCAGCAGCTACTGACAGTCACAG
CTGCCCCCACGGCAGCCCCTGTAACGACCACTGTGACCTCGCAGATCCAGCAGGTCCCGGTCCTGCTGCA
GCCCCACTTCATCAAGGCAGACTCGCTGCTTCTGACAGCCATGAAGACAGACGGAGCCACTGTGAAGGCG
GCAGGTCTCAGTCCCCTGGTCTCTGGCACCACTGTGCAGACAGGGCCTTTGCCGACCCTGGTGAGTGGCG
GAACCATCTTGGCAACAGTCCCACTGGTCGTAGATGCGGAGAAGCTGCCTATCAACCGGCTCGCAGCTGC
CAGCAAGGCCCCGGCCTCTGCC
[240 nt withheld, positions 5874-6113]
GATCTGGTGTCGGCCTGTGGCAGTGGAGGGAACACAGACGTGCTCATGGAGGGCGTGAAGACTGAGGTGG
AGGACACACTGACCCCACCCCCCTCGGATGCTGGCTCACCTTTCCAGAGCAGCCCCTTGTCCCTTGGCAG
CAGGGGCAGTGGCAGCGGTGGCAGTGGCAGTGACTCGGAGCCTGACAGCCCAGTCTTTGAGGACAGCAAG
GCAAAGCCAGAGCAGCGGCCGTCTCTGCACAGCCGCGGCATGCTGGACCGCTCCCGCCTGGCCCTGTGCA
CGCTCGTCTTCCTCTGCCTGTCCTGCAACCCCTTGGCCTCCTTGCTGGGGGCCCGGGGGCTTCCCAGCCC
CTCAGATACCACCAGCGTCTACCATAGCCCTGGGCGCAACGTGCTGGGCACCGAGTCTAGAGATGGCCCT
GGCTGGGCCCAGTGGCTGCTGCCCCCAGTGGTCTGGCTGCTCAATGGGCTGTTGGTGCTCGTCTCCTTGG
TGCTTCTCTTTGTCTACGGTGAGCCAGTCACACGGCCCCACTCAGGCCCCGCCGTGTACTTCTGGAGGCA
TCGCAAGCAGGCTGACCTGGACCTGGCCCGGGGAGACTTTGCCCAGGCTGCCCAGCAGCTGTGGCTGGCC
CTGCGGGCACTGGGCCGGCCCCTGCCCACCTCCCACCTGGACCTGGCTTGTAGCCTCCTCTGGAACCTCA
TCCGTCACCTGCTGCAGCGTCTCTGGGTGGGCCGCTGGCTGGCAGGCCGGGCAGGGGGCCTGCAGCAGGA
CTGTGCTCTGCGAGTGGATGCAAGCGCCAGCGCCCGAGACGCAGCCCTGGTCTACCATAAGCTGCACCAG
CTGCACACCATGGGGAAGCACACAGGCGGGCACCTCACTGCCACCAACCTGGCGCTGAGTGCCCTGAACC
TGGCAGAGTGTGCAGGGGATGCCGTGTCTGTGGCGACGCTGGCCGAGATCTATGTGGCGGCTGCATTGAG
AGTGAAGACCAGTCTCCCACGGGCCTTGCATTTTCTGACACGCTTCTTCCTGAGCAGTGCCCGCCAGGCC
TGCCTGGCACAGAGTGGCTCAGTGCCTCCTGCCATGCAGTGGCTCTGCCACCCCGTGGGCCACCGTTTCT
TCGTGGATGGGGACTGGTCCGTGCTCAGTACCCCATGGGAGAGCCTGTACAGCTTGGCCGGGAACCCAGT
GGACCCCCTGGCCCAGGTGACTCAGCTATTCCGGGAACATCTCTTAGAGCGAGCACTGAACTGTGTGACC
CAGCCCAACCCCAGCCCTGGGTCAGCTGATGGGGACAAGGAATTTTCGGATGCCCTCGGGTACCTGCAGC
TGCTGAACAGCTGTTCTGATGCTGCGGGGGCTCCTGCCTACAGCTTCTCCATCAGTTCCAGCATGGCCAC
CACCACCGGCGTAGACCCGGTGGCCAAGTGGTGGGCCTCTCTGACAGCTGTGGTGATCCACTGGCTGCGG
CGGGATGAGGAGGCGGCTGAGCGGCTGTGCCCGCTGGTGGAGCACCTGCCCCGGGTGCTGCAGGAGTCTG
AGAGACCCCTGCCCAGGGCAGCTCTGCACTCCTTCAAGGCTGCCCGGGCCCTGCTGGGCTGTGCCAAGGC
AGAGTCTGGTCCAGCCAGCCTGACCATCTGTGAGAAGGCCAGTGGGTACCTGCAGGACAGCCTGGCTACC
ACACCAGCCAGCAGCTCCATTGACAAGGCCGTGCAGCTGTTCCTGTGTGACCTGCTTCTTGTGGTGCGCA
CCAGCCTGTGGCGGCAGCAGCAGCCCCCGGCCCCGGCCCCAGCAGCCCAGGGCACCAGCAGCAGGCCCCA
GGCTTCCGCCCTTGAGCTGCGTGGCTTCCAACGGGACCTGAGCAGCCTGAGGCGGCTGGCACAGAGCTTC
CGGCCCGCCATGCGGAGGGTGTTCCTACATGAGGCCACGGCCCGGCTGATGGCGGGGGCCAGCCCCACAC
GGACACACCAGCTCCTCGACCGCAGTCTGAGGCGGCGGGCAGGCCCCGGTGGCAAAGGAGGCGCGGTGGC
GGAGCTGGAGCCGCGGCCCACGCGGCGGGAGCACGCGGAGGCCTTGCTGCTGGCCTCCTGCTACCTGCCC
CCCGGCTTCCTGTCGGCGCCCGGGCAGCGCGTGGGCATGCTGGCTGAGGCGGCGCGCACACTAGAGAAAC
TTGGCGATCGCCGGCTGCTGCACGACTGTCAGCAGATGCTCATGCGCCTGGGCGGTGCGACCACTGTCAC
TTCCAGCGGAGAATTCTCAGGCGCCCCCGTGCCCTACCCCGACCCCCTGGAGCCCCGGTGAGCGGCCGCT
CGAGTCTAGTGGGCCCGTTTAAACCCGCTGATCAGCCTCGACTGTGCCTTCTAGTTGCCAGCCATCTGTT
GTTTGCCCCTCCCCCGTGCCTTCCTTGACCCTGGAAGGTGCCACTCCCACTGTCCTTTCCTAATAAAATG
AGGAAATTGCATCGCATTGTCTGAGTAGGTGTCATTCTATTCTGGGGGGTGGGGTGGGGCAGGACAGCAA
GGGGGAGGATTGGGAAGACAATAGCAGGCATGCTGGGGATGCGGTGGGCTCTATGGCTTCTGAGGCGGAA
AGAACCAGCTGGGGCTCTAGGGGGTATCCCC
[124 nt withheld, positions 8735-8858]
C
[91 nt withheld, positions 8860-8950]
A
[49 nt withheld, positions 8952-9000]
CCTTTGACGTTGGAGTCCACGTT
Features (pLannotate 1.2.2; 20 found; start..end, strand, type, name):
    154..483     +  promoter       SV40 promoter: SV40 enhancer and early promoter
    550..1341    +  CDS            neo: KKA2_KLEPN - Also known as kan, nptII. Experimental evidence at protein level: Swiss-Prot protein existence level 1. Resistance to kanamycin, neomycin, paromomycin, ribostamycin, butirosin and gentamicin B. From Klebsiella pneumoniae.
   1365..1523    +  CDS            ble (fragment): BLE_KLEPN - Experimental evidence at protein level: Swiss-Prot protein existence level 1. Binding protein with a strong affinity to the bleomycin family of antibiotics. Binds to CL990; an antimitotic-antibiotic compound. From Klebsiella pneumoniae.
   1518..1639    +  polyA_signal   SV40 poly(A) signal: SV40 polyadenylation signal
   1712..1728    -  protein_bind   lac operator: The lac repressor binds to the lac operator to inhibit transcription in E. coli. This inhibition can be relieved by adding lactose or isopropyl-β-D-thiogalactopyranoside (IPTG). lac repressor encoded by lacI
   1736..1766    -  promoter       lac promoter: promoter for the E. coli lac operon
   1781..1802    -  protein_bind   CAP binding site: CAP binding activates transcription in the presence of cAMP. E. coli catabolite activator protein
   1815..1907    -  CDS            lacI (fragment): lac repressor; lacI; The lac repressor binds to the lac operator to inhibit transcription in E. coli. This inhibition can be relieved by adding lactose or isopropyl-β-D-thiogalactopyranoside (IPTG).
   2090..2678    -  rep_origin     ori: high-copy-number ColE1/pMB1/pBR322/pUC origin of replication
   2849..3709    -  CDS            AmpR: β-lactamase; bla; confers resistance to ampicillin, carbenicillin, and related antibiotics
   3710..3814    -  promoter       AmpR promoter: bla
   3873..3925    -  misc_feature   bom (fragment): basis of mobility region from pBR322
   4080..4459    +  enhancer       CMV enhancer: human cytomegalovirus immediate early enhancer
   4460..4663    +  promoter       CMV promoter: human cytomegalovirus (CMV) immediate early promoter
   4659..4692    +  LTR            5' LTR (truncated) (fragment): truncated 5' long terminal repeat (LTR) from HIV-1
   4708..4726    +  promoter       T7 promoter: promoter for bacteriophage T7 RNA polymerase
   4830..8360    +  CDS            SREBF1 (sequence partly withheld): SRBP1_HUMAN - Also known as BHLHD1, SREBP1 From Homo sapiens (Human).
   8465..8689    +  polyA_signal   bGH poly(A) signal: bovine growth hormone polyadenylation signal
   8693..8714    +  promoter       SV40 promoter (fragment): SV40 enhancer and early promoter
   8735..140     +  rep_origin     f1 ori (across the origin) (sequence partly withheld): f1 bacteriophage origin of replication; arrow indicates direction of (+) strand synthesis
