[The description below was written by a language model from this plasmid's Addgene catalogue record and pLannotate feature annotations shown in this document.]
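Description:
pCDNA3-SREBP-1 (A341; A1171) is a mammalian expression plasmid built on the pCDNA3.1(+) backbone, with a sequenced length of about 9.0 kb. It carries human SREBP-1a (SREBF1, described as isoform 1), the membrane-bound bHLH transcription factor precursor that resides in the endoplasmic reticulum. It is propagated in E. coli as a high-copy plasmid through a ColE1/pUC-type origin with β-lactamase (AmpR) conferring ampicillin resistance. An f1 origin is also present. For selection in mammalian cells, an SV40 enhancer/early promoter drives a neomycin phosphotransferase gene terminated by the SV40 poly(A) signal. The short ble, lacI, bom and HIV-1 LTR hits in the automated annotation are small fragments, most likely backbone remnants or chance matches rather than functional parts.

The SREBF1 coding sequence was cloned between NheI and NotI sites, both retained. It sits downstream of the CMV immediate-early enhancer and promoter and upstream of the bovine growth hormone polyadenylation signal. A T7 promoter between CMV and the insert would permit in vitro transcription. According to the catalogue fields, the protein carries two copies of the T7 epitope tag at its N terminus and an E-tag at its C terminus. This arrangement should allow N- and C-terminal fragments to be detected separately, although the tags are not individually annotated in the feature table. The insert bears glycine-to-alanine substitutions at positions 341 and 1171, and it was designed with multiple silent mutations to ease cloning. The record does not state the rationale for the two substitutions. The associated publication concerns how the SARS-CoV-2 papain-like protease regulates cellular proteins in the endoplasmic reticulum, so the construct was presumably used to study SREBP-1 in that context.
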