Addgene plasmid #204197: pCDNA3-SREBP-1 (A341; A1171)
Purpose: Mammalian expression of SREBP-1 (isoform 1)
Depositing lab: Allan Weissman. Depositing organization: National Cancer Institute (NCI). Publication: SARS-CoV-2 papain-like protease plays multiple roles in regulating cellular proteins in the endoplasmic reticulum. Yang M, Mariano J, Su R, Smith CE, Das S, Gill C, Andresson T, Loncarek J, Tsai YC, Weissman AM. J Biol Chem. 2023 Oct 12;299(12):105346. doi: 10.1016/j.jbc.2023.105346. PubMed 37838170.
Backbone
  Vector backbone: pCDNA3.1(+)
  Vector type: Mammalian Expression
Growth in bacteria
  Bacterial resistance: Ampicillin, 100 μg/mL
  Growth temperature: 37°C
  Growth strain: DH5alpha
  Copy number: High Copy
Gene/Insert
  Gene/Insert name: SREBP-1a
  Species: H. sapiens (human)
  Mutation: Gly to Ala 341, 1171
  Entrez Gene: SREBF1 (a.k.a. HMD, IFAP2, SREBP1, bHLHd1)
  Tag / fusion protein: T7x2 (N terminal on insert); E-tag (C terminal on insert)
  Cloning method: Restriction Enzyme; 5′ cloning site Nhe1 (not destroyed); 3′ cloning site Not1 (not destroyed)
Terms and licenses: Academic/Nonprofit Terms; Industry Terms: Not Available to Industry
Depositor comments: Designed with multiple silent mutations to facilitate cloning.
How to cite: pCDNA3-SREBP-1 (A341; A1171) was a gift from Allan Weissman (Addgene plasmid # 204197 ; http://n2t.net/addgene:204197 ; RRID:Addgene_204197)
